Addgene plasmid #209996: pLPC31
Purpose: Contains Level 0 Part: 3' Connector (3C2SN) for the construction of Level 1 plasmids
Depositing lab: Georg Fritz & Thorsten Mascher. Depositing organization: University of Western Australia. Publication: The Marburg Collection: A Golden Gate DNA Assembly Framework for Synthetic Biology Applications in Vibrio natriegens. Stukenberg D, Hensel T, Hoff J, Daniel B, Inckemann R, Tedeschi JN, Nousch F, Fritz G. ACS Synth Biol. 2021 Aug 20;10(8):1904-1919. doi: 10.1021/acssynbio.1c00126. Epub 2021 Jul 13. PubMed 34255476.
Backbone
  Vector backbone: pLP1
  Vector type: Bacterial Expression
Growth in bacteria
  Bacterial resistance: Chloramphenicol, 25 μg/mL
  Growth temperature: 37°C
  Growth strain: DH5alpha
  Copy number: Low Copy
Gene/Insert
  Gene/Insert name: 3' Connector (3C2SN)
  Species: Synthetic
  Cloning method: Restriction Enzyme; 5′ cloning site BsmBI (destroyed during cloning); 3′ cloning site BsmBI (destroyed during cloning)
Terms and licenses: Academic/Nonprofit Terms; Industry Terms: Not Available to Industry
Depositor comments: Original Marburg Collection name: pMC0_6_07_3C2SN
How to cite: pLPC31 was a gift from Georg Fritz & Thorsten Mascher (Addgene plasmid # 209996 ; http://n2t.net/addgene:209996 ; RRID:Addgene_209996)
