[The description below was written by a language model from this plasmid's Addgene catalogue record and pLannotate feature annotations shown in this document.]
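Description:
pLPC31 is a small (about 2.1 kb) bacterial Level 0 part plasmid from the Marburg Collection, a Golden Gate assembly toolbox developed for synthetic biology in Vibrio natriegens; its original name in that collection was pMC0_6_07_3C2SN. It is built on the pLP1 backbone and carries a synthetic 3' connector part, 3C2SN, which was inserted through BsmBI sites that were destroyed during cloning. The plasmid is propagated in E. coli under chloramphenicol selection. Resistance comes from a cat (chloramphenicol acetyltransferase) gene driven by its native cat promoter and followed by the lambda t0 terminator. The annotated replication origin is of the ColE1/pMB1/pUC family, which the annotation tool labels high-copy, whereas the catalogue entry lists the plasmid as low copy. The record does not resolve this discrepancy.

The connector itself is not annotated as a named feature. It presumably lies in the roughly 50 nt between the BioBrick prefix and BioBrick suffix at the start of the sequence, a region flanked downstream by a his operon terminator. A further putative bacterial terminator lies on the other side, so the part position is insulated from transcription in the backbone. There is no promoter, coding sequence or reporter in the payload, so despite the "bacterial expression" classification this is a storage vector for a non-coding assembly element. Its stated purpose is to supply the 3' connector during construction of Level 1 plasmids. In hierarchical Golden Gate schemes, connectors of this kind flank a transcription unit and typically provide the sequences that allow Level 1 units to be joined in a defined order at the next assembly level, although the record does not detail the features of 3C2SN.
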