Features (pLannotate 1.2.2; 8 found; start..end, strand, type, name):
      1..22      +  misc_feature   BioBrick prefix: BioBrick prefix for parts that do not start with "ATG"
     74..93      +  misc_feature   BioBrick suffix: universal suffix for all parts
     94..151     +  terminator     his operon terminator: This putative transcriptin terminator from the E. coli his operon has a 2-bp deletion introduced during synthesis. Its efficiency has not been determined.
    346..934     -  rep_origin     ori: high-copy-number ColE1/pMB1/pBR322/pUC origin of replication
   1117..1211    -  terminator     lambda t0 terminator: transcription terminator from phage lambda
   1235..1891    -  CDS            cat: CAT_ECOLX - Experimental evidence at protein level: Swiss-Prot protein existence level 1. This enzyme is an effector of chloramphenicol resistance in bacteria. From Escherichia coli. This protein is used as a marker in many commonly used cloning vectors, such as pACYC184.
   1892..1989    -  promoter       cat promoter: promoter of the E. coli cat gene encoding chloramphenicol acetyltransferase
   2075..2118    -  terminator     bacterial terminator: putative bacterial transcription terminator
>Addgene plasmid #209996 | pLPC31 | addgene full sequence | sequence record 419502 | Addgene NGS Result
GAATTCGCGGCCGCTTCTAGAGCGATGAGTGGTCTCGCGCTAATGGGAGACGAGCTTGAGACCACTCATC
GCGACTAGTAGCGGCCGCTGCAGTCCGGCAAAAAAGGGCAAGGTGTCACCACCCTGCCCTTTTTCTTTAA
AACCGAAAAGATTACTTCGCGTTATGCAGGCTTCCTCGCTCACTGACTCGCTGCGCTCGGTCGTTCGGCT
GCGGCGAGCGGTATCAGCTCACTCAAAGGCGGTAATACGGTTATCCACAGAATCAGGGGATAACGCAGGA
AAGAACATGTGAGCAAAAGGCCAGCAAAAGGCCAGGAACCGTAAAAAGGCCGCGTTGCTGGCGTTTTTCC
ACAGGCTCCGCCCCCCTGACGAGCATCACAAAAATCGACGCTCAAGTCAGAGGTGGCGAAACCCGACAGG
ACTATAAAGATACCAGGCGTTTCCCCCTGGAAGCTCCCTCGTGCGCTCTCCTGTTCCGACCCTGCCGCTT
ACCGGATACCTGTCCGCCTTTCTCCCTTCGGGAAGCGTGGCGCTTTCTCATAGCTCACGCTGTAGGTATC
TCAGTTCGGTGTAGGTCGTTCGCTCCAAGCTGGGCTGTGTGCACGAACCCCCCGTTCAGCCCGACCGCTG
CGCCTTATCCGGTAACTATCGTCTTGAGTCCAACCCGGTAAGACACGACTTATCGCCACTGGCAGCAGCC
ACTGGTAACAGGATTAGCAGAGCGAGGTATGTAGGCGGTGCTACAGAGTTCTTGAAGTGGTGGCCTAACT
ACGGCTACACTAGAAGAACAGTATTTGGTATCTGCGCTCTGCTGAAGCCAGTTACCTTCGGAAAAAGAGT
TGGTAGCTCTTGATCCGGCAAACAAACCACCGCTGGTAGCGGTGGTTTTTTTGTTTGCAAGCAGCAGATT
ACGCGCAGAAAAAAAGGATCTCAAGAAGATCCTTTGATCTTTTCTACGGGGTCTGACGCTCAGTGGAACG
AAAACTCACGTTAAGGGATTTTGGTCATGAGATTATCAAAAAGGATCTTCACCTAGATCCTTTTAAATTA
AAAATGAAGTTTTAAATCAATCTAAAGTATATATGAGTAAACTTGGTCTGACAGCTCGAGGCTTGGATTC
TCACCAATAAAAAACGCCCGGCGGCAACCGAGCGTTCTGAACAAATCCAGATGGAGTTCTGAGGTCATTA
CTGGATCTATCAACAGGAGTCCAAGCGAGCTCGATATCAAATTACGCCCCGCCCTGCCACTCGTCGCAGT
ACTGTTGTAATTCATTAAGCATTCTGCCGACATGGAAGCCATCACAAACGGCATGATGAACCTGAATCGC
CAGCGGCATCAGCACCTTGTCGCCTTGCGTATAATATTTGCCCATGGTGAAAACGGGGGCGAAGAAGTTG
TCCATATTGGCCACGTTTAAATCAAAACTGGTGAAACTCACCCAGGGATTGGCTGATACGAAAAACATAT
TCTCAATAAACCCTTTAGGGAAATAGGCCAGGTTTTCACCGTAACACGCCACATCTTGCGAATATATGTG
TAGAAACTGCCGGAAATCGTCGTGGTATTCACTCCAGAGTGATGAAAACGTTTCAGTTTGCTCATGGAAA
ACGGTGTAACAAGGGTGAACACTATCCCATATCACCAGCTCACCGTCTTTCATTGCCATACGAAATTCCG
GATGAGCATTCATCAGGCGGGCAAGAATGTGAATAAAGGCCGGATAAAACTTGTGCTTATTTTTCTTTAC
GGTCTTTAAAAAGGCCGTAATATCCAGCTGAACGGTCTGGTTATAGGTACATTGAGCAACTGACTGAAAT
GCCTCAAAATGTTCTTTACGATGCCATTGGGATATATCAACGGTGGTATATCCAGTGATTTTTTTCTCCA
TTTTAGCTTCCTTAGCTCCTGAAAATCTCGATAACTCAAAAAATACGCCCGGTAGTGATCTTATTTCATT
ATGGTGAAAGTTGGAACCTCTTACGTGCCCGATCAACTCGAGTGCCACCTGACGTCTAAGAAACCATTAT
TATCATGACATTAACCTATAAAAATAGGCGTATCACGAGGCAGAATTTCAGATAAAAAAAATCCTTAGCT
TTCGCTAAGGATGATTTCTG
